>Addgene plasmid #20435 | pWZL Neo Myr Flag CALM2 | addgene partial sequence | sequence record 26256 | 20435 with pWZL-Fwd
CTCCTTCTCTAGGCGCCGGCCGGATCCAGAATTCGCCACCATGGGGTCTTCAAAATCTAAACCAAAGGAC
CCCAGCCAGCGCCGGCGCAGGATCCGAGGTTACCTTGACTACAAAGACGATGACGACAAGCAATTGACAA
GTTTGTACAAAAAAGTTGGC
[447 nt withheld, positions 161-607]
TGCCCAACTTTCTTGTACAAAGTGGTTTGATCTAGTCGACCAATTCCGGTTATTTTCCACCATATTGCCG
TCTTTTGGCAATGTGANGGCCCGGAAACCTGGCCCTGTCTTCTTGACGAGCATT
