[The description below was written by a language model from this plasmid's Addgene catalogue record.]
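Description:
pWZL Neo Myr Flag CALM2 is a retroviral mammalian expression plasmid built on the Gateway-compatible pWZL-Neo-Myr-Flag-DEST backbone. It is propagated in bacteria under ampicillin selection, and the record specifies a recombination-deficient host strain (Stbl3), a common choice for retroviral vectors because their repeated sequences can recombine. Copy number is listed as unknown. In mammalian cells, the neomycin resistance marker lets transduced or transfected populations be selected with G418. No feature table is provided, so the record does not state the promoter driving the insert, the bacterial origin, or the arrangement of viral elements.

The payload is the human CALM2 open reading frame, which encodes calmodulin 2 (also annotated as the delta subunit of phosphorylase kinase). It was first cloned into a Gateway entry vector and then moved into the destination vector by an LR recombination reaction. This places the ORF in frame behind two backbone-encoded N-terminal elements. The first is a myristoylation signal, which directs lipid modification and tethers the fusion protein to membranes, a strategy often used to promote activation of signalling proteins. The second is a Flag epitope for detection or immunoprecipitation.

The construct belongs to a library of myristoylated, Flag-tagged kinase and kinase-related ORFs assembled for a gain-of-function genomic study that identified a breast cancer oncogene. It is suited to making retrovirus for stable expression of membrane-targeted CALM2 in mammalian cells. The depositors note that the gene's identity was verified but the insert was not fully sequenced, so minor mutations cannot be ruled out.
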