Addgene plasmid #20435: pWZL Neo Myr Flag CALM2
Depositing lab: William Hahn & Jean Zhao. Depositing organization: Dana-Farber Cancer Institute. Publication: Integrative Genomic Approaches Identify IKBKE as a Breast Cancer Oncogene (Kinase Library Clones). Boehm JS, Zhao JJ, Yao J, Kim SY, Firestein R, Dunn IF, Sjostrom SK, Garraway LA, Weremowicz S, Richardson AL, Greulich H, Stewart CJ, Mulvey LA, Shen RR, Ambrogio L, Hirozane-Kishikawa T, Hill DE, Vidal M, Meyerson M, Grenier JK, Hinkle G, Root DE, Roberts TM, Lander ES, Polyak K, Hahn WC. Cell. 2007 Jun 15. 129(6):1065-1079. 10.1016/j.cell.2007.03.052 PubMed 17574021.
Backbone
  Vector backbone: pWZL-Neo-Myr-Flag-DEST
  Backbone manufacturer: William Hahn Lab (available at Addgene, #15300)
  Vector type: Mammalian Expression, Retroviral
  Selectable markers: Neomycin (select with G418)
Growth in bacteria
  Bacterial resistance: Ampicillin, 100 μg/mL
  Growth temperature: 37°C
  Growth strain: Stbl3
  Growth instructions: Stbl3 cells to prevent recombination.
  Copy number: Unknown
Gene/Insert
  Gene/Insert name: CALM2 (alt name: calmodulin 2 (phosphorylase kinase, delta))
  Species: H. sapiens (human)
  GenBank ID: NM_001743
  Entrez Gene: CALM2 (a.k.a. CALM, CALML2, CAM1, CAM3, CAMC, CAMII, CAMIII, LQT15, PHKD, PHKD2, caM)
  Tag / fusion protein: Myr (N terminal on backbone); Flag (N terminal on backbone)
  Cloning method: Gateway Cloning
  Sequencing primers: 5′ pWZL-Fwd (GAA CCT CCT CGT TCG ACC); 3′ pWZL-Rev (TTC CGG GCC CTC ACA TTG)
Resource information
  A portion of this plasmid was derived from a plasmid made by: 1-E1
Terms and licenses: Academic/Nonprofit Terms; Industry Terms: Not Available to Industry
Depositor comments: ORFs were cloned into Gateway compatible pEntry vectors. An LR recombination reaction was performed to move the ORF to pWZL-Neo-Myr-Flag DEST such that the ORF would have 5' myristoylation and flag tags. This plasmid is part of a kinase library, and the gene has been verified, but has not been fully sequenced for minor mutations. Please see the following link for plasmids from this article that are not part of the kinase library http://www.addgene.org/pubmed/17574021
How to cite: pWZL Neo Myr Flag CALM2 was a gift from William Hahn & Jean Zhao (Addgene plasmid # 20435 ; http://n2t.net/addgene:20435 ; RRID:Addgene_20435)
